>Addgene plasmid #110942 | pLKO-puro-tetON-shOGDH 2497 | addgene full sequence | sequence record 226793 | Addgene NGS Result
CTTTCCTGCGTTATCCCCTGATTCTGTGGATAACCGTATTACCGCCTTTGAGTGAGCTGATACCGCTCGC
CGCAGCCGAACGACCGAGCGCAGCGAGTCAGTGAGCGAGGAAGCGGAAGAGCGCCCAATACGCAAACCGC
CTCTCCCCGCGCGTTGGCCGATTCATTAATGCAGCTGGCACGACAGGTTTCCCGACTGGAAAGCGGGCAG
TGAGCGCAACGCAATTAATGTGAGTTAGCTCACTCATTAGGCACCCCAGGCTTTACACTTTATGCTTCCG
GCTCGTATGTTGTGTGGAATTGTGAGCGGATAACAATTTCACACAGGAAACAGCTATGACCATGATTACG
CCAAGCGCGCAATTAACCCTCACTAAAGGGAACAAAAGCTGGAGCTGCAAGCTTAATGTAGTCTTATGCA
ATACTCTTGTAGTCTTGCAACATGGTAACGATGAGTTAGCAACATGCCTTACAAGGAGAGAAAAAGCACC
GTGCATGCCGATTGGTGGAAGTAAGGTGGTACGATCGTGCCTTATTAGGAAGGCAACAGACGGGTCTGAC
ATGGATTGGACGAACCACTGAATTGCCGCATTGCAGAGATATTGTATTTAAGTGCCTAGCTCGATACATA
AACGGGTCTCTCTGGTTAGACCAGATCTGAGCCTGGGAGCTCTCTGGCTAACTAGGGAACCCACTGCTTA
AGCCTCAATAAAGCTTGCCTTGAGTGCTTCAAGTAGTGTGTGCCCGTCTGTTGTGTGACTCTGGTAACTA
GAGATCCCTCAGACCCTTTTAGTCAGTGTGGAAAATCTCTAGCAGTGGCGCCCGAACAGGGACTTGAAAG
CGAAAGGGAAACCAGAGGAGCTCTCTCGACGCAGGACTCGGCTTGCTGAAGCGCGCACGGCAAGAGGCGA
GGGGCGGCGACTGGTGAGTACGCCAAAAATTTTGACTAGCGGAGGCTAGAAGGAGAGAGATGGGTGCGAG
AGCGTCAGTATTAAGCGGGGGAGAATTAGATCGCGATGGGAAAAAATTCGGTTAAGGCCAGGGGGAAAGA
AAAAATATAAATTAAAACATATAGTATGGGCAAGCAGGGAGCTAGAACGATTCGCAGTTAATCCTGGCCT
GTTAGAAACATCAGAAGGCTGTAGACAAATACTGGGACAGCTACAACCATCCCTTCAGACAGGATCAGAA
GAACTTAGATCATTATATAATACAGTAGCAACCCTCTATTGTGTGCATCAAAGGATAGAGATAAAAGACA
CCAAGGAAGCTTTAGACAAGATAGAGGAAGAGCAAAACAAAAGTAAGACCACCGCACAGCAAGCGGCCGC
TGATCTTCAGACCTGGAGGAGGAGATATGAGGGACAATTGGAGAAGTGAATTATATAAATATAAAGTAGT
AAAAATTGAACCATTAGGAGTAGCACCCACCAAGGCAAAGAGAAGAGTGGTGCAGAGAGAAAAAAGAGCA
GTGGGAATAGGAGCTTTGTTCCTTGGGTTCTTGGGAGCAGCAGGAAGCACTATGGGCGCAGCGTCAATGA
CGCTGACGGTACAGGCCAGACAATTATTGTCTGGTATAGTGCAGCAGCAGAACAATTTGCTGAGGGCTAT
TGAGGCGCAACAGCATCTGTTGCAACTCACAGTCTGGGGCATCAAGCAGCTCCAGGCAAGAATCCTGGCT
GTGGAAAGATACCTAAAGGATCAACAGCTCCTGGGGATTTGGGGTTGCTCTGGAAAACTCATTTGCACCA
CTGCTGTGCCTTGGAATGCTAGTTGGAGTAATAAATCTCTGGAACAGATTTGGAATCACACGACCTGGAT
GGAGTGGGACAGAGAAATTAACAATTACACAAGCTTAATACACTCCTTAATTGAAGAATCGCAAAACCAG
CAAGAAAAGAATGAACAAGAATTATTGGAATTAGATAAATGGGCAAGTTTGTGGAATTGGTTTAACATAA
CAAATTGGCTGTGGTATATAAAATTATTCATAATGATAGTAGGAGGCTTGGTAGGTTTAAGAATAGTTTT
TGCTGTACTTTCTATAGTGAATAGAGTTAGGCAGGGATATTCACCATTATCGTTTCAGACCCACCTCCCA
ACCCCGAGGGGACCCGACAGGCCCGAAGGAATAGAAGAAGAAGGTGGAGAGAGAGACAGAGACAGATCCA
TTCGATTAGTGAACGGATCTCGACGGTATCGATCACGAGACTAGCCTCGAGCGGCCGCAATATTTGCATG
TCGCTATGTGTTCTGGGAAATCACCATAAACGTGAAATCCCTATCAGTGATAGAGACTTATAAGTTCCCT
ATCAGTGATAGAGACACCGGAAGCCAACTTCGACATCAATCTCGAGATTGATGTCGAAGTTGGCTTCTTT
TTGAATTCTCGACCTCGAGACAAATGGCAGTATTCATCCACAATTTTAAAAGAAAAGGGGGGATTGGGGG
GTACAGTGCAGGGGAAAGAATAGTAGACATAATAGCAACAGACATACAAACTAAAGAATTACAAAAACAA
ATTACAAAAATTCAAAATTTTCGGGTTTATTACAGGGACAGCAGAGATCCACTTTGGCCGCGGCTCGAGG
GGGTTGGGGTTGCGCCTTTTCCAAGGCAGCCCTGGGTTTGCGCAGGGACGCGGCTGCTCTGGGCGTGGTT
CCGGGAAACGCAGCGGCGCCGACCCTGGGTCTCGCACATTCTTCACGTCCGTTCGCAGCGTCACCCGGAT
CTTCGCCGCTACCCTTGTGGGCCCCCCGGCGACGCTTCCTGCTCCGCCCCTAAGTCGGGAAGGTTCCTTG
CGGTTCGCGGCGTGCCGGACGTGACAAACGGAAGCCGCACGTCTCACTAGTACCCTCGCAGACGGACAGC
GCCAGGGAGCAATGGCAGCGCGCCGACCGCGATGGGCTGTGGCCAATAGCGGCTGCTCAGCAGGGCGCGC
CGAGAGCAGCGGCCGGGAAGGGGCGGTGCGGGAGGCGGGGTGTGGGGCGGTAGTGTGGGCCCTGTTCCTG
CCCGCGCGGTGTTCCGCATTCTGCAAGCCTCCGGAGCGCACGTCGGCAGTCGGCTCCCTCGTTGACCGAA
TCACCGACCTCTCTCCCCAGGGGGATCTGTGAGTTTGGGGACCCTTGATTGTTCTTTCTTTTTCGCTATT
GTAAAATTCATGTTATATGGAGGGGGCAAAGTTTTCAGGGTGTTGTTTAGAATGGGAAGATGTCCCTTGT
ATCACCATGGACCCTCATGATAATTTTGTTTCTTTCACTTTCTACTCTGTTGACAACCATTGTCTCCTCT
TATTTTCTTTTCATTTTCTGTAACTTTTTCGTTAAACTTTAGCTTGCATTTGTAACGAATTTTTAAATTC
ACTTTTGTTTATTTGTCAGATTGTAAGTACTTTCTCTAATCACTTTTTTTTCAAGGCAATCAGGGTATAT
TATATTGTACTTCAGCACAGTTTTAGAGAACAATTGTTATAATTAAATGATAAGGTAGAATATTTCTGCA
TATAAATTCTGGCTGGCGTGGAAATATTCTTATTGGTAGAAACAACTACATCCTGGTCATCATCCTGCCT
TTCTCTTTATGGTTACAATGATATACACTGTTTGAGATGAGGATAAAATACTCTGAGTCCAAACCGGGCC
CCTCTGCTAACCATGTTCATGCCTTCTTCTTTTTCCTACAGCTCCTGGGCAACGTGCTGGTTATTGTGCT
GTCTCATCATTTTGGCAAAGAATTGTAATACGACTCACTATAGGGCGAATTGATATGTCTAGATTAGATA
AAAGTAAAGTGATTAACAGCGCATTAGAGCTGCTTAATGAGGTCGGAATCGAAGGTTTAACAACCCGTAA
ACTCGCCCAGAAGCTAGGTGTAGAGCAGCCTACATTGTATTGGCATGTAAAAAATAAGCGGGCTTTGCTC
GACGCCTTAGCCATTGAGATGTTAGATAGGCACCATACTCACTTTTGCCCTTTAGAAGGGGAAAGCTGGC
AAGATTTTTTACGTAATAACGCTAAAAGTTTTAGATGTGCTTTACTAAGTCATCGCGATGGAGCAAAAGT
ACATTTAGGTACACGGCCTACAGAAAAACAGTATGAAACTCTCGAAAATCAATTAGCCTTTTTATGCCAA
CAAGGTTTTTCACTAGAGAATGCATTATATGCACTCAGCGCTGTGGGGCATTTTACTTTAGGTTGCGTAT
TGGAAGATCAAGAGCATCAAGTCGCTAAAGAAGAAAGGGAAACACCTACTACTGATAGTATGCCGCCATT
ATTACGACAAGCTATCGAATTATTTGATCACCAAGGTGCAGAGCCAGCCTTCTTATTCGGCCTTGAATTG
ATCATATGCGGATTAGAAAAACAACTTAAATGTGAAAGTGGGTCCGCGTACAGCGGCTCCCGGGAGTTCT
AGGGATCTGCCCCTCTCCCTCCCCCCCCCCTAACGTTACTGGCCGAAGCCGCTTGGAATAAGGCCGGTGT
GCGTTTGTCTATATGTTATTTTCCACCATATTGCCGTCTTTTGGCAATGTGAGGGCCCGGAAACCTGGCC
CTGTCTTCTTGACGAGCATTCCTAGGGGTCTTTCCCCTCTCGCCAAAGGAATGCAAGGTCTGTTGAATGT
CGTGAAGGAAGCAGTTCCTCTGGAAGCTTCTTGAAGACAAACAACGTCTGTAGCGACCCTTTGCAGGCAG
CGGAACCCCCCACCTGGCGACAGGTGCCTCTGCGGCCAAAAGCCACGTGTATAAGATACACCTGCAAAGG
CGGCACAACCCCAGTGCCACGTTGTGAGTTGGATAGTTGTGGAAAGAGTCAAATGGCTCTCCTCAAGCGT
ATTCAACAAGGGGCTGAAGGATGCCCAGAAGGTACCCCATTGTATGGGATCTGATCTGGGGCCTCGGTGC
ACATGCTTTACATGTGTTTAGTCGAGGTTAAAAAAACGTCTAGGCCCCCCGAACCACGGGGACGTGGTTT
TCCTTTGAAAAACACGATGATAAGGATCCACCGGAGCTTACCATGACCGAGTACAAGCCCACGGTGCGCC
TCGCCACCCGCGACGACGTCCCCAGGGCCGTACGCACCCTCGCCGCCGCGTTCGCCGACTACCCCGCCAC
GCGCCACACCGTCGATCCGGACCGCCACATCGAGCGGGTCACCGAGCTGCAAGAACTCTTCCTCACGCGC
GTCGGGCTCGACATCGGCAAGGTGTGGGTCGCGGACGACGGCGCCGCGGTGGCGGTCTGGACCACGCCGG
AGAGCGTCGAAGCGGGGGCGGTGTTCGCCGAGATCGGCCCGCGCATGGCCGAGTTGAGCGGTTCCCGGCT
GGCCGCGCAGCAACAGATGGAAGGCCTCCTGGCGCCGCACCGGCCCAAGGAGCCCGCGTGGTTCCTGGCC
ACCGTCGGCGTCTCGCCCGACCACCAGGGCAAGGGTCTGGGCAGCGCCGTCGTGCTCCCCGGAGTGGAGG
CGGCCGAGCGCGCCGGGGTGCCCGCCTTCCTGGAGACCTCCGCGCCCCGCAACCTCCCCTTCTACGAGCG
GCTCGGCTTCACCGTCACCGCCGACGTCGAGGTGCCCGAAGGACCGCGCACCTGGTGCATGACCCGCAAG
CCCGGTGCCTGACGCCCGCCCCACGACCCGCAGCGCCCGACCGAAAGGAGCGCACGACCCCATGCATCGG
TACCTTTAAGACCAATGACTTACAAGGCAGCTGTAGATCTTAGCCACTTTTTAAAAGAAAAGGGGGGACT
GGAAGGGCTAATTCACTCCCAACGAAGACAAGATCTGCTTTTTGCTTGTACTGGGTCTCTCTGGTTAGAC
CAGATCTGAGCCTGGGAGCTCTCTGGCTAACTAGGGAACCCACTGCTTAAGCCTCAATAAAGCTTGCCTT
GAGTGCTTCAAGTAGTGTGTGCCCGTCTGTTGTGTGACTCTGGTAACTAGAGATCCCTCAGACCCTTTTA
GTCAGTGTGGAAAATCTCTAGCAGTAGTAGTTCATGTCATCTTATTATTCAGTATTTATAACTTGCAAAG
AAATGAATATCAGAGAGTGAGAGGAACTTGTTTATTGCAGCTTATAATGGTTACAAATAAAGCAATAGCA
TCACAAATTTCACAAATAAAGCATTTTTTTCACTGCATTCTAGTTGTGGTTTGTCCAAACTCATCAATGT
ATCTTATCATGTCTGGCTCTAGCTATCCCGCCCCTAACTCCGCCCATCCCGCCCCTAACTCCGCCCAGTT
CCGCCCATTCTCCGCCCCATGGCTGACTAATTTTTTTTATTTATGCAGAGGCCGAGGCCGCCTCGGCCTC
TGAGCTATTCCAGAAGTAGTGAGGAGGCTTTTTTGGAGGCCTAGGGACGTACCCAATTCGCCCTATAGTG
AGTCGTATTACGCGCGCTCACTGGCCGTCGTTTTACAACGTCGTGACTGGGAAAACCCTGGCGTTACCCA
ACTTAATCGCCTTGCAGCACATCCCCCTTTCGCCAGCTGGCGTAATAGCGAAGAGGCCCGCACCGATCGC
CCTTCCCAACAGTTGCGCAGCCTGAATGGCGAATGGG
[124 nt withheld, positions 6548-6671]
C
[91 nt withheld, positions 6673-6763]
A
[49 nt withheld, positions 6765-6813]
CCTTTGACGTTGGAGTCCACGTTCTTT
[37 nt withheld, positions 6841-6877]
ACCCTATCTCGGTCTATTCTTTTGATTTATAAGGGATTTTGCCGATTTCGGCCTATTGGTTAAAAAATGA
GCTGATTTAACAAAAATTTAACGCGAATTTTAACAAAATATTAACGCTTACAATTTAGGTGGCACTTTTC
GGGGAAATGTGCGCGGAACCCCTATTTGTTTATTTTTCTAAATACATTCAAATATGTATCCGCTCATGAG
ACAATAACCCTGATAAATGCTTCAATAATATTGAAAAAGGAAGAGTATGAGTATTCAACATTTCCGTGTC
GCCCTTATTCCCTTTTTTGCGGCATTTTGCCTTCCTGTTTTTGCTCACCCAGAAACGCTGGTGAAAGTAA
AAGATGCTGAAGATCAGTTGGGTGCACGAGTGGGTTACATCGAACTGGATCTCAACAGCGGTAAGATCCT
TGAGAGTTTTCGCCCCGAAGAACGTTTTCCAATGATGAGCACTTTTAAAGTTCTGCTATGTGGCGCGGTA
TTATCCCGTATTGACGCCGGGCAAGAGCAACTCGGTCGCCGCATACACTATTCTCAGAATGACTTGGTTG
AGTACTCACCAGTCACAGAAAAGCATCTTACGGATGGCATGACAGTAAGAGAATTATGCAGTGCTGCCAT
AACCATGAGTGATAACACTGCGGCCAACTTACTTCTGACAACGATCGGAGGACCGAAGGAGCTAACCGCT
TTTTTGCACAACATGGGGGATCATGTAACTCGCCTTGATCGTTGGGAACCGGAGCTGAATGAAGCCATAC
CAAACGACGAGCGTGACACCACGATGCCTGTAGCAATGGCAACAACGTTGCGCAAACTATTAACTGGCGA
ACTACTTACTCTAGCTTCCCGGCAACAATTAATAGACTGGATGGAGGCGGATAAAGTTGCAGGACCACTT
CTGCGCTCGGCCCTTCCGGCTGGCTGGTTTATTGCTGATAAATCTGGAGCCGGTGAGCGTGGGTCTCGCG
GTATCATTGCAGCACTGGGGCCAGATGGTAAGCCCTCCCGTATCGTAGTTATCTACACGACGGGGAGTCA
GGCAACTATGGATGAACGAAATAGACAGATCGCTGAGATAGGTGCCTCACTGATTAAGCATTGGTAACTG
TCAGACCAAGTTTACTCATATATACTTTAGATTGATTTAAAACTTCATTTTTAATTTAAAAGGATCTAGG
TGAAGATCCTTTTTGATAATCTCATGACCAAAATCCCTTAACGTGAGTTTTCGTTCCACTGAGCGTCAGA
CCCCGTAGAAAAGATCAAAGGATCTTCTTGAGATCCTTTTTTTCTGCGCGTAATCTGCTGCTTGCAAACA
AAAAAACCACCGCTACCAGCGGTGGTTTGTTTGCCGGATCAAGAGCTACCAACTCTTTTTCCGAAGGTAA
CTGGCTTCAGCAGAGCGCAGATACCAAATACTGTTCTTCTAGTGTAGCCGTAGTTAGGCCACCACTTCAA
GAACTCTGTAGCACCGCCTACATACCTCGCTCTGCTAATCCTGTTACCAGTGGCTGCTGCCAGTGGCGAT
AAGTCGTGTCTTACCGGGTTGGACTCAAGACGATAGTTACCGGATAAGGCGCAGCGGTCGGGCTGAACGG
GGGGTTCGTGCACACAGCCCAGCTTGGAGCGAACGACCTACACCGAACTGAGATACCTACAGCGTGAGCT
ATGAGAAAGCGCCACGCTTCCCGAAGGGAGAAAGGCGGACAGGTATCCGGTAAGCGGCAGGGTCGGAACA
GGAGAGCGCACGAGGGAGCTTCCAGGGGGAAACGCCTGGTATCTTTATAGTCCTGTCGGGTTTCGCCACC
TCTGACTTGAGCGTCGATTTTTGTGATGCTCGTCAGGGGGGCGGAGCCTATGGAAAAACGCCAGCAACGC
GGCCTTTTTACGGTTCCTGGCCTTTTGCTGGCCTTTTGCTCACATGTT
Features (pLannotate 1.2.2; 29 found; start..end, strand, type, name):
    121..213     +  CDS            lacI (fragment): lac repressor; lacI; The lac repressor binds to the lac operator to inhibit transcription in E. coli. This inhibition can be relieved by adding lactose or isopropyl-β-D-thiogalactopyranoside (IPTG).
    226..247     +  protein_bind   CAP binding site: CAP binding activates transcription in the presence of cAMP. E. coli catabolite activator protein
    262..292     +  promoter       lac promoter: promoter for the E. coli lac operon
    300..316     +  protein_bind   lac operator: The lac repressor binds to the lac operator to inhibit transcription in E. coli. This inhibition can be relieved by adding lactose or isopropyl-β-D-thiogalactopyranoside (IPTG). lac repressor encoded by lacI
    361..379     +  promoter       T3 promoter: promoter for bacteriophage T3 RNA polymerase
    407..633     +  promoter       RSV promoter: Rous sarcoma virus enhancer/promoter
    634..814     +  LTR            5' LTR (truncated): truncated 5' long terminal repeat (LTR) from HIV-1
    861..986     +  misc_feature   HIV-1 Ψ: packaging signal of human immunodeficiency virus type 1
    970..1333    +  CDS            HIV-1 gag (fragment): gag protein from human immunodeficiency virus 1; gag
   1479..1712    +  misc_feature   RRE: The Rev response element (RRE) of HIV-1 allows for Rev-dependent mRNA export from the nucleus to the cytoplasm.
   2089..2189    +  CDS            Rev (fragment): human immunodeficiency virus 1 (HIV-1) Rev protein; rev; enhances nuclear export of unspliced and incompletely spliced viral mRNAs
   2230..2324    +  promoter       H1-2O2 promoter: doxycycline-inducible variant of the human H1 RNA promoter (Henriksen et al., 2007)
   2424..2541    +  misc_feature   cPPT/CTS: central polypurine tract and central termination sequence of HIV-1
   2590..3100    +  promoter       hPGK promoter: human phosphoglycerate kinase 1 promoter
   3109..3681    +  intron         β-globin intron: intron from rabbit β-globin gene
   3736..3754    +  promoter       T7 promoter: promoter for bacteriophage T7 RNA polymerase
   3765..4385    +  CDS            tetR: TETR2_ECOLX - Experimental evidence at protein level: Swiss-Prot protein existence level 1. TetR is the repressor of the tetracycline resistance element; its N-terminal region forms a helix-turn-helix structure and binds DNA. Binding of tetracycline to TetR reduces the repressor affinity for the tetracycline resistance gene (tetA) promoter operator sites. From Escherichia coli.
   4531..4993    +  misc_feature   IRES: internal ribosome entry site (IRES) of the encephalomyocarditis virus (EMCV)
   5013..5612    +  CDS            PuroR: puromycin N-acetyltransferase; pac from Streptomyces alboniger; confers resistance to puromycin
   5655..5738    +  CDS            nef (fragment): NEF_HV1Z2 - Experimental evidence at protein level: Swiss-Prot protein existence level 1. Extracellular Nef protein targets CD4(+) T-lymphocytes for apoptosis by interacting with CXCR4 surface receptors. From Human immunodeficiency virus type 1 group M subtype D (isolate Z2/CDC-Z34) (HIV-1).
   5740..5973    +  LTR            3' LTR (ΔU3): self-inactivating 3' long terminal repeat (LTR) from HIV-1
   6045..6166    +  polyA_signal   SV40 poly(A) signal: SV40 polyadenylation signal
   6206..6341    +  rep_origin     SV40 ori: SV40 origin of replication
   6362..6380    -  promoter       T7 promoter: promoter for bacteriophage T7 RNA polymerase
   6388..6543    +  CDS            lacZα (fragment): LacZα fragment of β-galactosidase; lacZ fragment
   6548..6976    +  rep_origin     f1 ori (sequence partly withheld): f1 bacteriophage origin of replication; arrow indicates direction of (+) strand synthesis
   7029..7133    +  promoter       AmpR promoter: bla
   7134..7994    +  CDS            AmpR: β-lactamase; bla; confers resistance to ampicillin, carbenicillin, and related antibiotics
   8165..8753    +  rep_origin     ori: high-copy-number ColE1/pMB1/pBR322/pUC origin of replication
