[The description below was written by a language model from this plasmid's Addgene catalogue record and pLannotate feature annotations shown in this document.]
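Description:
pLKO-puro-tetON-shOGDH 2497 is a third-generation-style, self-inactivating HIV-1 lentiviral vector built on the Tet-pLKO-puro backbone for doxycycline-inducible knockdown of human OGDH (oxoglutarate dehydrogenase). In bacteria it is maintained through a high-copy ColE1/pUC-type origin with ampicillin resistance (AmpR), and it also carries an f1 origin and remnants of a lac/lacZα cloning region. The depositor notes that the plasmid is prone to recombination, as is common for LTR-containing vectors, so clones should be verified by diagnostic digestion. The sequenced record is 8,815 nt, shorter than the listed backbone size of 10,633 bp. This probably reflects replacement of a stuffer fragment by the short hairpin between the AgeI and EcoRI sites, although the record does not say so.

The viral portion begins with an RSV promoter fused to a truncated 5' LTR, which makes genomic RNA transcription Tat-independent. It is followed by the Ψ packaging signal, a gag fragment, the RRE for Rev-dependent export, and a cPPT/CTS element, and it ends in a ΔU3 3' LTR with a downstream SV40 poly(A) signal and SV40 origin. The shRNA is driven by an H1 RNA polymerase III promoter carrying tet operator sites (H1/TO, annotated as H1-2O2); the hairpin itself is not annotated in the feature table. A second cassette uses the human PGK promoter with a β-globin intron to express TetR, followed by an EMCV IRES and the puromycin resistance gene. A single provirus therefore supplies both the repressor and the mammalian selection marker. TetR keeps the H1 promoter silent until doxycycline or tetracycline releases it, which triggers shRNA expression. The construct is suited to making stable, puromycin-selected cell lines for conditional OGDH depletion, and the associated study examined the dependence of PIK3CA-mutant tumors on this enzyme.
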