Addgene plasmid #110942: pLKO-puro-tetON-shOGDH 2497
Purpose: Tet-inducible shRNA targeting OGDH
Depositing lab: William Hahn. Depositing organization: Dana-Farber Cancer Institute. Publication: PIK3CA mutant tumors depend on oxoglutarate dehydrogenase. Ilic N, Birsoy K, Aguirre AJ, Kory N, Pacold ME, Singh S, Moody SE, DeAngelo JD, Spardy NA, Freinkman E, Weir BA, Tsherniak A, Cowley GS, Root DE, Asara JM, Vazquez F, Widlund HR, Sabatini DM, Hahn WC. Proc Natl Acad Sci U S A. 2017 Apr 25;114(17):E3434-E3443. doi: 10.1073/pnas.1617922114. Epub 2017 Apr 10. PubMed 28396387.
Backbone
  Vector backbone: Tet-pLKO-puro
  Backbone manufacturer: Dmitri Wiederschain
  Backbone size w/o insert (bp): 10633
  Vector type: Lentiviral
  Selectable markers: Puromycin
Growth in bacteria
  Bacterial resistance: Ampicillin, 100 μg/mL
  Growth temperature: 30°C
  Growth strain: NEB Stable
  Copy number: Unknown
Gene/Insert
  Gene/Insert name: shOGDH
  gRNA/shRNA sequence: GAAGCCAACTTCGACATCAAT
  Species: H. sapiens (human)
  GenBank ID: NM_002541.3
  Entrez Gene: OGDH (a.k.a. AKGDH, E1k, E1o, KGD1, OGDC, OGDH-E1, OGDH2, OGDHD)
  Promoter: H1/TO
  Cloning method: Restriction Enzyme; 5′ cloning site AgeI (unknown if destroyed); 3′ cloning site EcoRI (unknown if destroyed)
  Sequencing primers: 5′ ggcagggatattcaccattatcgtttcaga
Terms and licenses: Academic/Nonprofit Terms; Industry Terms: Not Available to Industry
Depositor comments: Recombination can be minimized by using NEB Stable E. coli strain grown at 30C to amplify the plasmid DNA. Even so, low recombination rate may still happen and when you eventually amplify the DNA you may need to screen through several colonies and perform diagnostic digests to identify the correct ones.
How to cite: pLKO-puro-tetON-shOGDH 2497 was a gift from William Hahn (Addgene plasmid # 110942 ; http://n2t.net/addgene:110942 ; RRID:Addgene_110942)
